Addgene plasmid #160139: pT7-AsCas12a_crRNA-site4 (MSP3511)
Purpose: T7 promoter expression plasmid for in vitro transcription of AsCas12a crRNA with spacer #4
Depositing lab: Keith Joung & Benjamin Kleinstiver. Depositing organization: Massachusetts General Hospital. Publication: Scalable characterization of the PAM requirements of CRISPR-Cas enzymes using HT-PAMDA. Walton RT, Hsu JY, Joung JK, Kleinstiver BP. Nat Protoc. 2021 Feb 5. pii: 10.1038/s41596-020-00465-2. doi: 10.1038/s41596-020-00465-2. PubMed 33547443.
Backbone
  Vector backbone: DR274 (Addgene plasmid #42250)
  Vector type: in vitro transcription of sgRNA from T7 promoter
Growth in bacteria
  Bacterial resistance: Kanamycin, 50 μg/mL
  Growth temperature: 37°C
  Growth strain: DH5alpha
  Copy number: High Copy
Gene/Insert
  Gene/Insert name: AsCas12a crRNA with spacer #4 (spacer=GGAATCCCTTCTGCAGCACCTGG) (alt name: MSP3511)
  gRNA/shRNA sequence: GGAATCCCTTCTGCAGCACCTGG
  Species: Synthetic
  Promoter: T7
  Cloning method: Restriction Enzyme; 5′ cloning site unknown (unknown if destroyed); 3′ cloning site unknown (unknown if destroyed)
  Sequencing primers: 5′ M13F - TGTAAAACGACGGCCAGT
Terms and licenses: Academic/Nonprofit Terms; Industry Terms: Not Available to Industry
How to cite: pT7-AsCas12a_crRNA-site4 (MSP3511) was a gift from Keith Joung & Benjamin Kleinstiver (Addgene plasmid # 160139 ; http://n2t.net/addgene:160139 ; RRID:Addgene_160139)
