[The description below was written by a language model from this plasmid's Addgene catalogue record and pLannotate feature annotations shown in this document.]
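Description:
pT7-AsCas12a_crRNA-site4 (MSP3511) is a small bacterial plasmid of about 2.1 kb, built on the DR274 backbone, that serves as a template for in vitro transcription of a CRISPR RNA rather than for expression in cells. It is propagated in E. coli from a high-copy ColE1/pUC-type origin and selected with kanamycin. Resistance comes from an aminoglycoside phosphotransferase (KanR) gene, which the annotation shows driven by the cat promoter. That cassette is bracketed by the tonB and T7Te transcription terminators, which insulate it from the rest of the plasmid. Short residual fragments of lacZα and a T3Te terminator lie between the insert region and the origin and appear to be backbone remnants without a stated function.

The payload is a synthetic crRNA for AsCas12a (the Cas12a nuclease from Acidaminococcus sp.) carrying a 23-nucleotide spacer designated "site 4". It is placed downstream of a bacteriophage T7 promoter. The feature table annotates the T7 promoter but not the crRNA itself, so the repeat and spacer are known only from the catalogue entry. The restriction sites used for cloning are also not recorded. Transcription with T7 RNA polymerase yields the crRNA, which can be complexed with AsCas12a protein for biochemical cleavage reactions.

The associated publication describes HT-PAMDA, a scalable in vitro assay for characterizing the PAM requirements of CRISPR-Cas enzymes. This plasmid therefore most likely supplies one of the defined-spacer guide RNAs used there to profile Cas12a nucleases against target libraries.
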