Features (pLannotate 1.2.2; 8 found; start..end, strand, type, name):
    104..121     +  promoter       T7 promoter (fragment): promoter for bacteriophage T7 RNA polymerase
    345..362     +  CDS            lacZα (fragment): LacZα fragment of β-galactosidase; lacZ fragment
    361..380     +  terminator     T3Te terminator (fragment): phage T3 early transcription terminator
    402..989     +  rep_origin     ori: high-copy-number ColE1/pMB1/pBR322/pUC origin of replication
   1001..1028    -  terminator     T7Te terminator: phage T7 early transcription terminator
   1052..1867    -  CDS            KanR: aminoglycoside phosphotransferase; aph(3')-Ia; confers resistance to kanamycin in bacteria or G418 (Geneticin®) in eukaryotes
   1868..1970    -  promoter       cat promoter: promoter of the E. coli cat gene encoding chloramphenicol acetyltransferase
   1971..2002    -  terminator     tonB terminator: bidirectional E. coli tonB-P14 transcription terminator
>Addgene plasmid #160139 | pT7-AsCas12a_crRNA-site4 (MSP3511) | addgene full sequence | sequence record 333510 | Addgene NGS Result
GATCGTGGACCGATCATACGTATAATGCCGTAAGATCACGGGTCGCAGCACAGCTCGCGGTCCAGTAGTG
ATCGACACTGCTCGATCCGCTCGCACCGCTAGCTAATACGACTCACTATAGTAATTTCTACTCTTGTAGA
TGGAATCCCTTCTGCAGCACCTGGTTTAAAAAGCTTGGATCGACGAGAGCAGCGCGACTGGATCTGTCGC
CCGTCTCAAACGCAACCCTCCGGCGGTCGCATATCATTCAGGACGAGCCTCAGACTCCAGCGTAACTGGA
CTGCAATCAACTCACTGGCTCACCTTCCGGTCCACGATCAGCTAGAATCAAGCTGACTAGATAAACTGGC
CGTCGTTTTACACGGGTGGGCCTTTCTTCGGTAGAAAATCAAAGGATCTTCTTGAGATCCTTTTTTTCTG
CGCGTAATCTGCTGCTTGCAAACAAAAAAACCACCGCTACCAGCGGTGGTTTGTTTGCCGGATCAAGAGC
TACCAACTCTTTTTCCGAGGTAACTGGCTTCAGCAGAGCGCAGATACCAAATACTGTTCTTCTAGTGTAG
CCGTAGTTAGGCCACCACTTCAAGAACTCTGTAGCACCGCCTACATACCTCGCTCTGCTAATCCTGTTAC
CAGTGGCTGCTGCCAGTGGCGATAAGTCGTGTCTTACCGGGTTGGACTCAAGACGATAGTTACCGGATAA
GGCGCAGCGGTCGGGCTGAACGGGGGGTTCGTGCACACAGCCCAGCTTGGAGCGAACGACCTACACCGAA
CTGAGATACCTACAGCGTGAGCTATGAGAAAGCGCCACGCTTCCCGAAGGGAGAAAGGCGGACAGGTATC
CGGTAAGCGGCAGGGTCGGAACAGGAGAGCGCACGAGGGAGCTTCCAGGGGGAAACGCCTGGTATCTTTA
TAGTCCTGTCGGGTTTCGCCACCTCTGACTTGAGCATCGATTTTTGTGATGCTCGTCAGGGGGGCGGAGC
CTATGGAAAAACGCCAGCAACGCAGAAAGGCCCACCCGAAGGTGAGCCAGGTGATTACATTTAGGTCCTC
ATTAGAAAAACTCATCGAGCATCAAGTGAAACTGCAATTTATTCATATCAGGATTATCAATACCATATTT
TTGAAAAAGCCGTTTCTGTAATGAAGGAGAAAACTCACCGAGGCAGTTCCATAGGATGGCAAGATCCTGG
TATCGGTCTGCGATTCCGACTCGTCCAACATCAATACAACCTATTAATTTCCCCTCGTCAAAAATAAGGT
TATCAAGTGAGAAATCACCATGAGTGACGACTGAATCCGGTGAGAATGGCAAGAGTTTATGCATTTCTTT
CCAGACTTGTTCAACAGGCCAGCCATTACGCTCGTCATCAAAATCACTCGCACCAACCAAACCGTTATTC
ATTCGTGATTGCGCCTGAGCGAGACGAAATACGCGATCGCCGTTAAAAGGACAATTACAAACAGGAATCG
AATGCAACCGGCGCAGGAACACTGCCAGCGCATCAACAATATTTTCACCTGAATCAGGATATTCTTCTAA
TACCTGGAATGCTGTTTTCCCTGGGATCGCAGTGGTGAGTAACCATGCATCATCAGGAGTACGGATAAAA
TGCTTGATGGTCGGAAGAGGCATAAATTCCGTCAGCCAGTTTAGCCTGACCATCTCATCTGTAACATCAT
TGGCAACGCTACCTTTGCCATGTTTCAGAAACAACTCTGGCGCATCGGGCTTCCCATACAATCGATAGAT
TGTCGCACCTGATTGCCCGACATTATCGCGAGCCCATTTATACCCATATAAATCAGCATCCATGTTGGAA
TTTAATCGCGGCTTCAAGCAAGACGTTTCCCGTTGAATATGGCTCATTTTAGCTTCCTTAGCTCCTGAAA
ATCTCGATAACTCAAAAAATACGCCCGGTAGTGATCTTATTTCATTATGGTGAAAGTTGGAACCTCTTAC
GTGCCGATCAAGTCAAAAGCCTCCGGTCGGAGGCTTTTGACTTTCTGCTATGGAGGTCAGGTATGATTTA
AATGGTCAGTATTGAGCCTCAGGAAACAGCTATGACATCAAGCTGACTAGATAATCTAGCT
